Addgene plasmid #233181: pMXs-HRAS(GV12)
Purpose: Retroviral expression of HRAS(G12V)
Depositing lab: Kate Galloway. Depositing organization: Massachusetts Institute of Technology. Publication: Proliferation history and transcription factor levels drive direct conversion to motor neurons. Wang NB, Lende-Dorn BA, Beitz AM, Han P, Adewumi HO, O'Shea TM, Galloway KE. Cell Syst. 2025 Apr 16;16(4):101205. doi: 10.1016/j.cels.2025.101205. Epub 2025 Mar 13. PubMed 40086434.
Backbone
  Vector backbone: pMXs-gw
  Vector type: Mammalian Expression, Retroviral
Growth in bacteria
  Bacterial resistance: Ampicillin, 100 μg/mL
  Growth temperature: 30°C
  Growth strain: NEB Stable
  Copy number: High Copy
Gene/Insert
  Gene/Insert name: HRAS(G12V)
  Species: H. sapiens (human)
  Mutation: G12V
  Entrez Gene: HRAS (a.k.a. C-BAS/HAS, C-H-RAS, C-HA-RAS1, CTLO, H-RASIDX, HAMSV, HRAS1, RASH1, p21ras)
  Cloning method: Gateway Cloning
Terms and licenses: Academic/Nonprofit Terms; Industry Terms: Not Available to Industry
Depositor comments: Please visit https://doi.org/10.1101/2023.11.26.568736 for bioRxiv preprint.
How to cite: pMXs-HRAS(GV12) was a gift from Kate Galloway (Addgene plasmid # 233181 ; http://n2t.net/addgene:233181 ; RRID:Addgene_233181)
