[The description below was written by a language model from this plasmid's Addgene catalogue record and pLannotate feature annotations shown in this document.]
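Description:
pMXs-HRAS(GV12) is a Moloney murine leukemia virus (MMLV)-based gammaretroviral expression vector built on the Gateway-adapted pMXs-gw backbone, carrying the human HRAS coding sequence with the oncogenic G12V substitution. The sequenced plasmid is about 5.9 kb and is maintained in E. coli through a high-copy ColE1/pUC-type origin with ampicillin selection from the bla gene and its promoter. The feature table shows no mammalian drug-resistance marker or fluorescent reporter, so transduced cells are not directly selectable or traceable from this construct alone.

The viral cassette begins with a 5' MMLV LTR, followed by the Ψ packaging signal, a truncated gag segment lacking its start codon (which extends the packaging region), and a pol fragment containing a splice acceptor. No internal promoter is annotated, so expression of the insert appears to be driven from the 5' LTR, as is usual for pMXs vectors. The H-Ras(G12V) open reading frame sits between attB1 and attB2 sites, the scars left by Gateway recombination into the destination vector. It is followed by a WPRE, which enhances transcript stability and expression, and then the 3' LTR region. That region is annotated partly as a ΔU3 fragment and partly as standard MMLV LTR, so the annotation alone does not establish whether the vector is self-inactivating. Because functional gag, pol and env are absent, the plasmid must be supplied with these in trans by a packaging cell line or helper plasmids to generate replication-defective particles.

The stated purpose is retroviral expression of constitutively active HRAS in mammalian cells. The associated study concerns how proliferation history and transcription factor levels affect direct conversion to motor neurons.
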