Features (pLannotate 1.2.2; 16 found; start..end, strand, type, name):
     26..130     -  promoter       AmpR promoter: bla
    160..753     +  LTR            LTR: long terminal repeat from Moloney murine leukemia virus
    816..1015    +  misc_feature   MMLV Ψ: packaging signal of Moloney murine leukemia virus (MMLV)
   1067..1155    +  misc_feature   MESV Ψ (fragment): packaging signal of murine embryonic stem cell virus
   1232..1648    +  CDS            gag (truncated): truncated Moloney murine leukemia virus (MMLV) gag gene lacking the start codon
   1658..2032    +  misc_feature   pol region: Moloney murine leukemia virus (MMLV) pol region containing the splice acceptor site
   2051..2069    -  misc_feature   MCS (fragment): pBluescript multiple cloning site
   2075..2099    +  protein_bind   attB1: mutant version of attB; recombination site for the Gateway® BP reaction BP Clonase™
   2139..2708    +  CDS            H-Ras (G12V): human oncoprotein generated by the G12V mutation in the small GTPase H-Ras
   2723..2747    -  protein_bind   attB2: mutant version of attB; recombination site for the Gateway® BP reaction BP Clonase™
   2764..3352    +  misc_feature   WPRE: woodchuck hepatitis virus posttranscriptional regulatory element
   3410..3531    +  LTR            3' LTR (ΔU3) (fragment): self-inactivating 3' long terminal repeat (LTR) from Moloney murine leukemia virus
   3532..4001    +  LTR            LTR: long terminal repeat from Moloney murine leukemia virus
   4067..4119    -  CDS            lacI (fragment): lac repressor; lacI; The lac repressor binds to the lac operator to inhibit transcription in E. coli. This inhibition can be relieved by adding lactose or isopropyl-β-D-thiogalactopyranoside (IPTG).
   4302..4890    -  rep_origin     ori: high-copy-number ColE1/pMB1/pBR322/pUC origin of replication
   5054..25      -  CDS            AmpR (across the origin): β-lactamase; bla; confers resistance to ampicillin, carbenicillin, and related antibiotics
>Addgene plasmid #233181 | pMXs-HRAS(GV12) | addgene full sequence | sequence record 463023 | Addgene NGS Result
CGACACGGAAATGTTGAATACTCATACTCTTCCTTTTTCAATATTATTGAAGCATTTATCAGGGTTATTG
TCTCATGAGCGGATACATATTTGAATGTATTTAGAAAAATAAACAAATAGGGGTTCCGCGCACATTTCCC
CGAAAAGTGCCACCTGCATAATGAAAGACCCCACCTGTAGGTTTGGCAAGCTAGCTTAAGTAACGCCATT
TTGCAAGGCATGGAAAAATACATAACTGAGAATAGAAAAGTTCAGATCAAGGTCAGGAACAGATGGAACA
GCTGAATATGGGCCAAACAGGATATCTGTGGTAAGCAGTTCCTGCCCCGGCTCAGGGCCAAGAACAGATG
GAACAGCTGAATATGGGCCAAACAGGATATCTGTGGTAAGCAGTTCCTGCCCCGGCTCAGGGCCAAGAAC
AGATGGTCCCCAGATGCGGTCCAGCCCTCAGCAGTTTCTAGAGAACCATCAGATGTTTCCAGGGTGCCCC
AAGGACCTGAAATGACCCTGTGCCTTATTTGAACTAACCAATCAGTTCGCTTCTCGCTTCTGTTCGCGCG
CTTCTGCTCCCCGAGCTCAATAAAAGAGCCCACAACCCCTCACTCGGCGCGCCAGTCCTCCGATTGACTG
AGTCGCCCGGGTACCCGTGTATCCAATAAACCCTCTTGCAGTTGCATCCGACTTGTGGTCTCGCTGTTCC
TTGGGAGGGTCTCCTCTGAGTGATTGACTACCCGTCAGCGGGGGTCTTTCATTTGGGGGCTCGTCCGGGA
TCGGGAGACCCCTGCCCAGGGACCACCGACCCACCACCGGGAGGTAAGCTGGCCAGCAACTTATCTGTGT
CTGTCCGATTGTCTAGTGTCTATGACTGATTTTATGCGCCTGCGTCGGTACTAGTTAGCTAACTAGCTCT
GTATCTGGCGGACCCGTGGTGGAACTGACGAGTTCGGAACACCCGGCCGCAACCCTGGGAGACGTCCCAG
GGACTTCGGGGGCCGTTTTTGTGGCCCGACCTGAGTCCAAAAATCCCGATCGTTTTGGACTCTTTGGTGC
ACCCCCCTAATAGGAGGGATATGTGGTTCTGGTAGGAGACGAGAACCTAAAACAGTTCCCGCCTCCGTCT
GAATTTTTGCTTTCGGTTTGGGACCGAAGCCGCGCCGCGCGTCTTGTCTGCTGCAGCATCGTTCTGTGTT
GTCTCTGTCTGACTGTGTTTCTGTATTTGTCTGAAAATTAGGGCCAGACTGTTACCACTCCCTTAAGTTT
GACCTTAGGTCACTGGAAAGATGTCGAGCGGATCGCTCACAACCAGTCGGTAGATGTCAAGAAGAGACGT
TGGGTTACCTTCTGCTCTGCAGAATGGCCAACCTTTAACGTCGGATGGCCGCGAGACGGCACCTTTAACC
GAGACCTCATCACCCAGGTTAAGATCAAGGTCTTTTCACCTGGCCCGCATGGACACCCAGACCAGGTCCC
CTACATCGTGACCTGGGAAGCCTTGGCTTTTGACCCCCCTCCCTGGGTCAAGCCCTTTGTACACCCTAAG
CCTCCGCCTCCTCTTCCTCCATCCGCCCCGTCTCTCCCCCTTGAACCTCCTCGTTCGACCCCGCCTCGAT
CCTCCCTTTATCCAGCCCTCACTCCTTCTCTAGGCGCCCCCATATGGCCATATGAGATCTTATATGGGGC
ACCCCCGCCCCTTGTAAACTTCCCTGACCCTGACATGACAAGAGTTACTAACAGCCCCTCTCTCCAAGCT
CACTTACAGGCTCTCTACTTAGTCCAGCACGAAGTCTGGAGACCTCTGGCGGCAGCCTACCAAGAACAAC
TGGACCGACCGGTGGTACCTCACCCTTACCGAGTCGGCGACACAGTGTGGGTCCGCCGACACCAGACTAA
GAACCTAGAACCTCGCTGGAAAGGACCTTACACAGTCCTGCTGACCACCCCCACCGCCCTCAAAGTAGAC
GGCATCGCAGCTTGGATACACGCCGCCCACGTGAAGGCTGCCGACCCCGGGGGTGGACCATCCTCTAGAC
TGCCGGATCTAGCTAGTTAATCGACGGTATCGATAAGCTATCAAACAAGTTTGTACAAAAAAGCAGGCTC
CACCATGGGAACCAATTCAGTCGACTGGATCCGGTACCATGACGGAATATAAGCTGGTGGTGGTGGGCGC
CGTCGGTGTGGGCAAGAGTGCGCTGACCATCCAGCTGATCCAGAACCATTTTGTGGACGAATACGACCCC
ACTATAGAGGATTCCTACCGGAAGCAGGTGGTCATTGATGGGGAGACGTGCCTGTTGGACATCCTGGATA
CCGCCGGCCAGGAGGAGTACAGCGCCATGCGGGACCAGTACATGCGCACCGGGGAGGGCTTCCTGTGTGT
GTTTGCCATCAACAACACCAAGTCTTTTGAGGACATCCACCAGTACAGGGAGCAGATCAAACGGGTGAAG
GACTCGGATGACGTGCCCATGGTGCTGGTGGGGAACAAGTGTGACCTGGCTGCACGCACTGTGGAATCTC
GGCAGGCTCAGGACCTCGCCCGAAGCTACGGCATCCCCTACATCGAGACCTCGGCCAAGACCCGGCAGGG
AGTGGAGGATGCCTTCTACACGTTGGTGCGTGAGATCCGGCAGCACAAGCTGCGGAAGCTGAACCCTCCT
GATGAGAGTGGCCCCGGCTGCATGAGCTGCAAGTGTGTGCTCTCCTGACTCGAGATATCTAGACCCAGCT
TTCTTGTACAAAGTGGTTCGATAGCTTATCGATAATCAACCTCTGGATTACAAAATTTGTGAAAGATTGA
CTGGTATTCTTAACTATGTTGCTCCTTTTACGCTATGTGGATACGCTGCTTTAATGCCTTTGTATCATGC
TATTGCTTCCCGTATGGCTTTCATTTTCTCCTCCTTGTATAAATCCTGGTTGCTGTCTCTTTATGAGGAG
TTGTGGCCCGTTGTCAGGCAACGTGGCGTGGTGTGCACTGTGTTTGCTGACGCAACCCCCACTGGTTGGG
GCATTGCCACCACCTGTCAGCTCCTTTCCGGGACTTTCGCTTTCCCCCTCCCTATTGCCACGGCGGAACT
CATCGCCGCCTGCCTTGCCCGCTGCTGGACAGGGGCTCGGCTGTTGGGCACTGACAATTCCGTGGTGTTG
TCGGGGAAATCATCGTCCTTTCCTTGGCTGCTCGCCTGTGTTGCCACCTGGATTCTGCGCGGGACGTCCT
TCTGCTACGTCCCTTCGGCCCTCAATCCAGCGGACCTTCCTTCCCGCGGCCTGCTGCCGGCTCTGCGGCC
TCTTCCGCGTCTTCGCCTTCGCCCTCAGACGAGTCGGATCTCCCTTTGGGCCGCCTCCCCGCATCGATAC
CGTCGACGATAAAATAAAAGATTTTATTTAGTCTCCAGAAAAAGGGGGGAATGAAAGACCCCACCTGTAG
GTTTGGCAAGCTAGCTTAAGTAACGCCATTTTGCAAGGCATGGAAAAATACATAACTGAGAATAGAGAAG
TTCAGATCAAGGTCAGGAACAGATGGAACAGCTGAATATGGGCCAAACAGGATATCTGTGGTAAGCAGTT
CCTGCCCCGGCTCAGGGCCAAGAACAGATGGAACAGCTGAATATGGGCCAAACAGGATATCTGTGGTAAG
CAGTTCCTGCCCCGGCTCAGGGCCAAGAACAGATGGTCCCCAGATGCGGTCCAGCCCTCAGCAGTTTCTA
GAGAACCATCAGATGTTTCCAGGGTGCCCCAAGGACCTGAAATGACCCTGTGCCTTATTTGAACTAACCA
ATCAGTTCGCTTCTCGCTTCTGTTCGCGCGCTTCTGCTCCCCGAGCTCAATAAAAGAGCCCACAACCCCT
CACTCGGGGCGCCAGTCCTCCGATTGACTGAGTCGCCCGGGTACCCGTGTATCCAATAAACCCTCTTGCA
GTTGCATCCGACTTGTGGTCTCGCTGTTCCTTGGGAGGGTCTCCTCTGAGTGATTGACTACCCGTCAGCG
GGGGTCTTTCACATGCAGCATGTATCAAAATTAATTTGGTTTTTTTTCTTAAGTATTTACATTAAATGGC
CATAGTTGCATTAATGAATCGGCCAACGCGCGGGGAGAGGCGGTTTGCGTATTGGGCGCTCTTCCGCTTC
CTCGCTCACTGACTCGCTGCGCTCGGTCGTTCGGCTGCGGCGAGCGGTATCAGCTCACTCAAAGGCGGTA
ATACGGTTATCCACAGAATCAGGGGATAACGCAGGAAAGAACATGTGAGCAAAAGGCCAGCAAAAGGCCA
GGAACCGTAAAAAGGCCGCGTTGCTGGCGTTTTTCCATAGGCTCCGCCCCCCTGACGAGCATCACAAAAA
TCGACGCTCAAGTCAGAGGTGGCGAAACCCGACAGGACTATAAAGATACCAGGCGTTTCCCCCTGGAAGC
TCCCTCGTGCGCTCTCCTGTTCCGACCCTGCCGCTTACCGGATACCTGTCCGCCTTTCTCCCTTCGGGAA
GCGTGGCGCTTTCTCATAGCTCACGCTGTAGGTATCTCAGTTCGGTGTAGGTCGTTCGCTCCAAGCTGGG
CTGTGTGCACGAACCCCCCGTTCAGCCCGACCGCTGCGCCTTATCCGGTAACTATCGTCTTGAGTCCAAC
CCGGTAAGACACGACTTATCGCCACTGGCAGCAGCCACTGGTAACAGGATTAGCAGAGCGAGGTATGTAG
GCGGTGCTACAGAGTTCTTGAAGTGGTGGCCTAACTACGGCTACACTAGAAGAACAGTATTTGGTATCTG
CGCTCTGCTGAAGCCAGTTACCTTCGGAAAAAGAGTTGGTAGCTCTTGATCCGGCAAACAAACCACCGCT
GGTAGCGGTGGTTTTTTTGTTTGCAAGCAGCAGATTACGCGCAGAAAAAAAGGATCTCAAGAAGATCCTT
TGATCTTTTCTACGGGGTCTGACGCTCAGTGGAACGAAAACTCACGTTAAGGGATTTTGGTCATGAGATT
ATCAAAAAGGATCTTCACCTAGATCCTTTTGCGGCCGGCCGCAAATCAATCTAAAGTATATATGAGTAAA
CTTGGTCTGACAGTTACCAATGCTTAATCAGTGAGGCACCTATCTCAGCGATCTGTCTATTTCGTTCATC
CATAGTTGCCTGACTCCCCGTCGTGTAGATAACTACGATACGGGAGGGCTTACCATCTGGCCCCAGTGCT
GCAATGATACCGCGAGACCCACGCTCACCGGCTCCAGATTTATCAGCAATAAACCAGCCAGCCGGAAGGG
CCGAGCGCAGAAGTGGTCCTGCAACTTTATCCGCCTCCATCCAGTCTATTAATTGTTGCCGGGAAGCTAG
AGTAAGTAGTTCGCCAGTTAATAGTTTGCGCAACGTTGTTGCCATTGCTACAGGCATCGTGGTGTCACGC
TCGTCGTTTGGTATGGCTTCATTCAGCTCCGGTTCCCAACGATCAAGGCGAGTTACATGATCCCCCATGT
TGTGCAAAAAAGCGGTTAGCTCCTTCGGTCCTCCGATCGTTGTCAGAAGTAAGTTGGCCGCAGTGTTATC
ACTCATGGTTATGGCAGCACTGCATAATTCTCTTACTGTCATGCCATCCGTAAGATGCTTTTCTGTGACT
GGTGAGTACTCAACCAAGTCATTCTGAGAATAGTGTATGCGGCGACCGAGTTGCTCTTGCCCGGCGTCAA
TACGGGATAATACCGCGCCACATAGCAGAACTTTAAAAGTGCTCATCATTGGAAAACGTTCTTCGGGGCG
AAAACTCTCAAGGATCTTACCGCTGTTGAGATCCAGTTCGATGTAACCCACTCGTGCACCCAACTGATCT
TCAGCATCTTTTACTTTCACCAGCGTTTCTGGGTGAGCAAAAACAGGAAGGCAAAATGCCGCAAAAAAGG
GAATAAGGG
