>Addgene plasmid #233181 | pMXs-HRAS(GV12) | depositor partial sequence | sequence record 458741 | HRAS(G12V)
ATGACGGAATATAAGCTGGTGGTGGTGGGCGCCGTCGGTGTGGGCAAGAGTGCGCTGACCATCCAGCTGA
TCCAGAACCATTTTGTGGACGAATACGACCCCACTATAGAGGATTCCTACCGGAAGCAGGTGGTCATTGA
TGGGGAGACGTGCCTGTTGGACATCCTGGATACCGCCGGCCAGGAGGAGTACAGCGCCATGCGGGACCAG
TACATGCGCACCGGGGAGGGCTTCCTGTGTGTGTTTGCCATCAACAACACCAAGTCTTTTGAGGACATCC
ACCAGTACAGGGAGCAGATCAAACGGGTGAAGGACTCGGATGACGTGCCCATGGTGCTGGTGGGGAACAA
GTGTGACCTGGCTGCACGCACTGTGGAATCTCGGCAGGCTCAGGACCTCGCCCGAAGCTACGGCATCCCC
TACATCGAGACCTCGGCCAAGACCCGGCAGGGAGTGGAGGATGCCTTCTACACGTTGGTGCGTGAGATCC
GGCAGCACAAGCTGCGGAAGCTGAACCCTCCTGATGAGAGTGGCCCCGGCTGCATGAGCTGCAAGTGTGT
GCTCTCCTGA
